>Addgene plasmid #189914 | p667-UBC-CDK11B-V5-miniTurbo_IDG-K | addgene full sequence | sequence record 410709 | Addgene NGS Result
AGGTGGCACTTTTCGGGGAAATGTGCGCGGAACCCCTATTTGTTTATTTTTCTAAATACATTCAAATATG
TATCCGCTCATGAGACAATAACCCTGATAAATGCTTCAATAATATTGAAAAAGGAAGAGTATGAGTATTC
AACATTTCCGTGTCGCCCTTATTCCCTTTTTTGCGGCATTTTGCCTTCCTGTTTTTGCTCACCCAGAAAC
GCTGGTGAAAGTAAAAGATGCTGAAGATCAGTTGGGTGCACGAGTGGGTTACATCGAACTGGATCTCAAC
AGCGGTAAGATCCTTGAGAGTTTTCGCCCCGAAGAACGTTTTCCAATGATGAGCACTTTTAAAGTTCTGC
TATGTGGCGCGGTATTATCCCGTATTGACGCCGGGCAAGAGCAACTCGGTCGCCGCATACACTATTCTCA
GAATGACTTGGTTGAGTACTCACCAGTCACAGAAAAGCATCTTACGGATGGCATGACAGTAAGAGAATTA
TGCAGTGCTGCCATAACCATGAGTGATAACACTGCGGCCAACTTACTTCTGACAACGATCGGAGGACCGA
AGGAGCTAACCGCTTTTTTGCACAACATGGGGGATCATGTAACTCGCCTTGATCGTTGGGAACCGGAGCT
GAATGAAGCCATACCAAACGACGAGCGTGACACCACGATGCCTGTAGCAATGGCAACAACGTTGCGCAAA
CTATTAACTGGCGAACTACTTACTCTAGCTTCCCGGCAACAATTAATAGACTGGATGGAGGCGGATAAAG
TTGCAGGACCACTTCTGCGCTCGGCCCTTCCGGCTGGCTGGTTTATTGCTGATAAATCTGGAGCCGGTGA
GCGTGGGTCTCGCGGTATCATTGCAGCACTGGGGCCAGATGGTAAGCCCTCCCGTATCGTAGTTATCTAC
ACGACGGGGAGTCAGGCAACTATGGATGAACGAAATAGACAGATCGCTGAGATAGGTGCCTCACTGATTA
AGCATTGGTAACTGTCAGACCAAGTTTACTCATATATACTTTAGATTGATTTAAAACTTCATTTTTAATT
TAAAAGGATCTAGGTGAAGATCCTTTTTGATAATCTCATGACCAAAATCCCTTAACGTGAGTTTTCGTTC
CACTGAGCGTCAGACCCCGTAGAAAAGATCAAAGGATCTTCTTGAGATCCTTTTTTTCTGCGCGTAATCT
GCTGCTTGCAAACAAAAAAACCACCGCTACCAGCGGTGGTTTGTTTGCCGGATCAAGAGCTACCAACTCT
TTTTCCGAAGGTAACTGGCTTCAGCAGAGCGCAGATACCAAATACTGTTCTTCTAGTGTAGCCGTAGTTA
GGCCACCACTTCAAGAACTCTGTAGCACCGCCTACATACCTCGCTCTGCTAATCCTGTTACCAGTGGCTG
CTGCCAGTGGCGATAAGTCGTGTCTTACCGGGTTGGACTCAAGACGATAGTTACCGGATAAGGCGCAGCG
GTCGGGCTGAACGGGGGGTTCGTGCACACAGCCCAGCTTGGAGCGAACGACCTACACCGAACTGAGATAC
CTACAGCGTGAGCTATGAGAAAGCGCCACGCTTCCCGAAGGGAGAAAGGTGGACAGGTATCCGGTAAGCG
GCAGGGTCGGAACAGGAGAGCGCACGAGGGAGCTTCCAGGGGGAAACGCCTGGTATCTTTATAGTCCTGT
CGGGTTTCGCCACCTCTGACTTGAGCGTCGATTTTTGTGATGCTCGTCAGGGGGGCGGAGCCTATGGAAA
AACGCCAGCAACGCGGCCTTTTTACGGTTCCTGGCCTTTTGCTGGCCTTTTGCTCACATGTTCTTTCCTG
CGTTATCCCCTGATTCTGTGGATAACCGTATTACCGCCTTTGAGTGAGCTGATACCGCTCGCCGCAGCCG
AACGACCGAGCGCAGCGAGTCAGTGAGCGAGGAAGCGGAAGAGCGCCCAATACGCAAACCGCCTCTCCCC
GCGCGTTGGCCGATTCATTAATGCAGCTGGCACGACAGGTTTCCCGACTGGAAAGCGGGCAGTGAGCGCA
ACGCAATTAATGTGAGTTAGCTCACTCATTAGGCACCCCAGGCTTTACACTTTATGCTTCCGGCTCGTAT
GTTGTGTGGAATTGTGAGCGGATAACAATTTCACACAGGAAACAGCTATGACCATGATTACGCCAAGCGC
GCAATTAACCCTCACTAAAGGGAACAAAAGCTGGAGCTGCAAGCTTAATGTAGTCTTATGCAATACTCTT
GTAGTCTTGCAACATGGTAACGATGAGTTAGCAACATGCCTTACAAGGAGAGAAAAAGCACCGTGCATGC
CGATTGGTGGAAGTAAGGTGGTACGATCGTGCCTTATTAGGAAGGCAACAGACGGGTCTGACATGGATTG
GACGAACCACTGAATTGCCGCATTGCAGAGATATTGTATTTAAGTGCCTAGCTCGATACATAAACGGGTC
TCTCTGGTTAGACCAGATCTGAGCCTGGGAGCTCTCTGGCTAACTAGGGAACCCACTGCTTAAGCCTCAA
TAAAGCTTGCCTTGAGTGCTTCAAGTAGTGTGTGCCCGTCTGTTGTGTGACTCTGGTAACTAGAGATCCC
TCAGACCCTTTTAGTCAGTGTGGAAAATCTCTAGCAGTGGCGCCCGAACAGGGACTTGAAAGCGAAAGGG
AAACCAGAGGAGCTCTCTCGACGCAGGACTCGGCTTGCTGAAGCGCGCACGGCAAGAGGCGAGGGGCGGC
GACTGGTGAGTACGCCAAAAATTTTGACTAGCGGAGGCTAGAAGGAGAGAGATGGGTGCGAGAGCGTCAG
TATTAAGCGGGGGAGAATTAGATCGCGATGGGAAAAAATTCGGTTAAGGCCAGGGGGAAAGAAAAAATAT
AAATTAAAACATATAGTATGGGCAAGCAGGGAGCTAGAACGATTCGCAGTTAATCCTGGCCTGTTAGAAA
CATCAGAAGGCTGTAGACAAATACTGGGACAGCTACAACCATCCCTTCAGACAGGATCAGAAGAACTTAG
ATCATTATATAATACAGTAGCAACCCTCTATTGTGTGCATCAAAGGATAGAGATAAAAGACACCAAGGAA
GCTTTAGACAAGATAGAGGAAGAGCAAAACAAAAGTAAGACCACCGCACAGCAAGCGGCCGCTGATCTTC
AGACCTGGAGGAGGAGATATGAGGGACAATTGGAGAAGTGAATTATATAAATATAAAGTAGTAAAAATTG
AACCATTAGGAGTAGCACCCACCAAGGCAAAGAGAAGAGTGGTGCAGAGAGAAAAAAGAGCAGTGGGAAT
AGGAGCTTTGTTCCTTGGGTTCTTGGGAGCAGCAGGAAGCACTATGGGCGCAGCGTCAATGACGCTGACG
GTACAGGCCAGACAATTATTGTCTGGTATAGTGCAGCAGCAGAACAATTTGCTGAGGGCTATTGAGGCGC
AACAGCATCTGTTGCAACTCACAGTCTGGGGCATCAAGCAGCTCCAGGCAAGAATCCTGGCTGTGGAAAG
ATACCTAAAGGATCAACAGCTCCTGGGGATTTGGGGTTGCTCTGGAAAACTCATTTGCACCACTGCTGTG
CCTTGGAATGCTAGTTGGAGTAATAAATCTCTGGAACAGATTTGGAATCACACGACCTGGATGGAGTGGG
ACAGAGAAATTAACAATTACACAAGCTTAATACACTCCTTAATTGAAGAATCGCAAAACCAGCAAGAAAA
GAATGAACAAGAATTATTGGAATTAGATAAATGGGCAAGTTTGTGGAATTGGTTTAACATAACAAATTGG
CTGTGGTATATAAAATTATTCATAATGATAGTAGGAGGCTTGGTAGGTTTAAGAATAGTTTTTGCTGTAC
TTTCTATAGTGAATAGAGTTAGGCAGGGATATTCACCATTATCGTTTCAGACCCACCTCCCAACCCCGAG
GGGACCCGACAGGCCCGAAGGAATAGAAGAAGAAGGTGGAGAGAGAGACAGAGACAGATCCATTCGATTA
GTGAACGGATCTCGACGGTATCGGTTAACTTTTAAAAGAAAAGGGGGGATTGGGGGGTACAGTGCAGGGG
AAAGAATAGTAGACATAATAGCAACAGACATACAAACTAAAGAATTACAAAAACAAATTACAAAATTCAA
AATTTTATCGTCCAGTGTGGTGGAATTCTGCAGATATCAACTTTGTATAGAAAAGTTGGCCTCCGCGCCG
GGTTTTGGCGCCTCCCGCGGGCGCCCCCCTCCTCACGGCGAGCGCTGCCACGTCAGACGAAGGGCGCAGC
GAGCGTCCTGATCCTTCCGCCCGGACGCTCAGGACAGCGGCCCGCTGCTCATAAGACTCGGCCTTAGAAC
CCCAGTATCAGCAGAAGGACATTTTAGGACGGGACTTGGGTGACTCTAGGGCACTGGTTTTCTTTCCAGA
GAGCGGAACAGGCGAGGAAAAGTAGTCCCTTCTCGGCGATTCTGCGGAGGGATCTCCGTGGGGCGGTGAA
CGCCGATGATTATATAAGGACGCGCCGGGTGTGGCACAGCTAGTTCCGTCGCAGCCGGGATTTGGGTCGC
GGTTCTTGTTTGTGGATCGCTGTGATCGTCACTTGGTGAGTAGCGGGCTGCTGGGCTGGCCGGGGCTTTC
GTGGCCGCCGGGCCGCTCGGTGGGACGGAAGCGTGTGGAGAGACCGCCAAGGGCTGTAGTCTGGGTCCGC
GAGCAAGGTTGCCCTGAACTGGGGGTTGGGGGGAGCGCAGCAAAATGGCGGCTGTTCCCGAGTCTTGAAT
GGAAGACGCTTGTGAGGCGGGCTGTGAGGTCGTTGAAACAAGGTGGGGGGCATGGTGGGCGGCAAGAACC
CAAGGTCTTGAGGCCTTCGCTAATGCGGGAAAGCTCTTATTCGGGTGAGATGGGCTGGGGCACCATCTGG
GGACCCTGACGTGAAGTTTGTCACTGACTGGAGAACTCGGTTTGTCGTCTGTTGCGGGGGCGGCAGTTAT
GGCGGTGCCGTTGGGCAGTGCACCCGTACCTTTGGGAGCGCGCGCCCTCGTCGTGTCGTGACGTCACCCG
TTCTGTTGGCTTATAATGCAGGGTGGGGCCACCTGCCGGTAGGTGTGCGGTAGGCTTTTCTCCGTCGCAG
GACGCAGGGTTCGGGCCTAGGGTAGGCTCTCCTGAATCGACAGGCGCCGGACCTCTGGTGAGGGGAGGGA
TAAGTGAGGCGTCAGTTTCTTTGGTCGGTTTTATGTACCTATCTTCTTAAGTAGCTGAAGCTCCGGTTTT
GAACTATGCGCTCGGGGTTGGCGAGTGTGTTTTGTGAAGTTTTTTAGGCACCTTTTGAAATGTAATCATT
TGGGTCAATATGTAATTTTCAGTGTTAGACTAGTAAATTGTCCGCTAAATTCTGGCCGTTTTTGGCTTTT
TTGTTAGACACAAGTTTGTACAAAAAAGCAGGCTTAGCCACCATGGGTGATGAAAAGGACTCTTGGAAAG
TGAAAACTTTAGATGAAATTCTTCAGGAAAAGAAACGAAGGAAGGAACAAGAGGAGAAAGCAGAGATAAA
ACGCTTAAAAAATTCTGATGACCGGGATTCCAAGCGGGATTCCCTTGAGGAGGGGGAGCTGAGAGATCAC
CGCATGGAGATCACAATAAGGAACTCCCCGTATAGAAGAGAAGACTCTATGGAAGACAGAGGAGAAGAAG
ATGATTCTTTGGCCATCAAACCACCCCAGCAAATGTCTCGGAAAGAAAAAGCTCATCACAGAAAAGATGA
AAAGAGAAAAGAGAAACGTAGGCATCGTAGCCATTCAGCAGAAGGGGGGAAGCATGCTAGAGTGAAAGAA
AAAGAAAGAGAGCACGAACGTCGGAAACGGCATCGAGAAGAACAGGATAAAGCTCGCCGGGAATGGGAAA
GACAGAAGAGAAGGGAGATGGCAAGGGAGCATTCCAGGAGAGAAAGGGACCGCTTGGAGCAGTTAGAAAG
GAAGCGGGAGCGGGAGCGCAAGATGCGGGAGCAGCAGAAGGAGCAGCGGGAGCAGAAGGAGCGCGAGCGG
CGGGCGGAGGAGCGGCGCAAGGAGCGGGAGGCCCGCAGGGAAGTGTCTGCACATCACCGAACGATGAGAG
AGGACTACAGCGACAAAGTGAAAGCCAGCCACTGGAGTCGCAGCCCGCCTCGGCCGCCGCGGGAGCGGTT
CGAGTTGGGAGACGGCCGGAAGCCAGTAAAAGAAGAGAAAATGGAAGAAAGGGACCTGCTGTCCGACTTA
CAGGACATCAGCGACAGCGAGAGGAAGACCAGCTCGGCCGAGTCCTCGTCAGCGGAATCAGGCTCAGGTT
CTGAGGAAGAAGAGGAGGAGGAGGAAGAGGAGGAGGAGGAAGGGAGCACCAGTGAAGAATCAGAGGAGGA
GGAGGAGGAAGAGGAAGAGGAGGAGGAGGAGACCGGCAGCAACTCTGAGGAGGCATCAGAGCAGTCTGCC
GAAGAAGTAAGTGAGGAAGAAATGAGTGAAGATGAAGAACGAGAAAATGAAAACCACCTCTTGGTTGTTC
CAGAGTCACGGTTCGACCGAGATTCCGGGGAGAGTGAAGAAGCAGAGGAAGAAGTGGGTGAGGGAACGCC
GCAGAGCAGCGCCCTGACAGAGGGCGACTATGTGCCCGACTCCCCTGCCCTGTCGCCCATCGAGCTCAAG
CAGGAGCTGCCCAAGTACCTGCCGGCCCTGCAGGGCTGCCGGAGCGTCGAGGAGTTCCAGTGCCTGAACA
GGATCGAGGAGGGCACCTATGGAGTGGTCTACAGAGCAAAAGACAAGAAAACAGATGAAATTGTGGCTCT
AAAGCGGCTGAAGATGGAGAAGGAGAAGGAGGGCTTCCCGATCACGTCGCTGAGGGAGATCAACACCATC
CTCAAGGCCCAGCATCCCAACATCGTCACCGTTAGAGAGATTGTGGTGGGCAGCAACATGGACAAGATCT
ACATCGTGATGAACTATGTGGAGCACGACCTCAAGAGCCTGATGGAGACCATGAAACAGCCCTTCCTGCC
AGGGGAGGTGAAGACCCTGATGATCCAGCTGCTGCGTGGGGTGAAACACCTGCACGACAACTGGATCCTG
CACCGTGACCTCAAGACGTCCAACCTGCTGCTGAGCCACGCCGGCATCCTCAAGGTGGGTGACTTCGGGC
TGGCGCGGGAGTACGGATCCCCTCTGAAGGCCTACACCCCGGTCGTGGTGACCCTGTGGTACCGCGCCCC
AGAGCTGCTGCTTGGTGCCAAGGAATACTCCACGGCCGTGGACATGTGGTCAGTGGGTTGCATCTTCGGG
GAGCTGCTGACTCAGAAGCCTCTGTTCCCCGGGAAGTCAGAAATCGATCAGATCAACAAGGTGTTCAAGG
ATCTGGGGACCCCTAGTGAGAAAATCTGGCCCGGCTACAGCGAGCTCCCAGCAGTCAAGAAGATGACCTT
CAGCGAGCACCCCTACAACAACCTCCGCAAGCGCTTCGGGGCTCTGCTCTCAGACCAGGGCTTCGACCTC
ATGAACAAGTTCCTGACCTACTTCCCCGGGAGGAGGATCAGCGCTGAGGACGGCCTCAAGCATGAGTATT
TCCGCGAGACCCCCCTCCCCATCGACCCCTCCATGTTCCCCACGTGGCCCGCCAAGAGCGAGCAGCAGCG
TGTGAAGCGGGGCACCAGCCCGAGGCCCCCTGAGGGAGGCCTGGGCTACAGCCAGCTGGGTGACGACGAC
CTGAAGGAGACGGGCTTCCACCTTACCACCACGAACCAGGGGGCCTCTGCCGCGGGCCCCGGCTTCAGCC
TCAAGTTCTCAAACCCAGCTTTCTTGTACAAAGTGGGCGGCAAGCCCATCCCCAACCCCCTGCTGGGCCT
GGACAGCACCGCTAGCATCCCGCTGCTGAACGCTAAACAGATTCTGGGACAGCTGGACGGCGGGAGCGTG
GCAGTCCTGCCTGTGGTCGACTCCACCAATCAGTACCTGCTGGATCGAATCGGCGAGCTGAAGAGTGGGG
ATGCTTGCATTGCAGAATATCAGCAGGCAGGGAGAGGAAGCAGAGGGAGGAAATGGTTCTCTCCTTTTGG
AGCTAACCTGTACCTGAGTATGTTTTGGCGCCTGAAGCGGGGACCAGCAGCAATCGGCCTGGGCCCGGTC
ATCGGAATTGTCATGGCAGAAGCGCTGCGAAAGCTGGGAGCAGACAAGGTGCGAGTCAAATGGCCCAATG
ACCTGTATCTGCAGGATAGAAAGCTGGCAGGCATCCTGGTGGAGCTGGCCGGAATAACAGGCGATGCTGC
ACAGATCGTCATTGGCGCCGGGATTAACGTGGCTATGAGGCGCGTGGAGGAAAGCGTGGTCAATCAGGGC
TGGATCACACTGCAGGAAGCAGGGATTAACCTGGACAGGAATACTCTGGCCGCTATGCTGATCCGAGAGC
TGCGGGCAGCCCTGGAACTGTTCGAGCAGGAAGGCCTGGCTCCATATCTGTCACGGTGGGAGAAGCTGGA
TAACTTCATCAATAGACCCGTGAAGCTGATCATTGGGGACAAAGAGATTTTCGGGATTAGCCGGGGGATT
GATAAACAGGGAGCCCTGCTGCTGGAACAGGACGGAGTTATCAAACCCTGGATGGGCGGAGAAATCAGTC
TGCGGTCTGCCGAAAAGTAAGCCAACTTTATTATACATAGTTGATATCCAGCACAGTGGCGGCCGCTCGA
CAATCAACCTCTGGATTACAAAATTTGTGAAAGATTGACTGGTATTCTTAACTATGTTGCTCCTTTTACG
CTATGTGGATACGCTGCTTTAATGCCTTTGTATCATGCTATTGCTTCCCGTATGGCTTTCATTTTCTCCT
CCTTGTATAAATCCTGGTTGCTGTCTCTTTATGAGGAGTTGTGGCCCGTTGTCAGGCAACGTGGCGTGGT
GTGCACTGTGTTTGCTGACGCAACCCCCACTGGTTGGGGCATTGCCACCACCTGTCAGCTCCTTTCCGGG
ACTTTCGCTTTCCCCCTCCCTATTGCCACGGCGGAACTCATCGCCGCCTGCCTTGCCCGCTGCTGGACAG
GGGCTCGGCTGTTGGGCACTGACAATTCCGTGGTGTTGTCGGGGAAGCTGACGTCCTTTCCATGGCTGCT
CGCCTGTGTTGCCACCTGGATTCTGCGCGGGACGTCCTTCTGCTACGTCCCTTCGGCCCTCAATCCAGCG
GACCTTCCTTCCCGCGGCCTGCTGCCGGCTCTGCGGCCTCTTCCGCGTCTTCGCCTTCGCCCTCAGACGA
GTCGGATCTCCCTTTGGGCCGCCTCCCCGCCTGGAATTCTACCGGGTAGGGGAGGCGCTTTTCCCAAGGC
AGTCTGGAGCATGCGCTTTAGCAGCCCCGCTGGGCACTTGGCGCTACACAAGTGGCCTCTGGCCTCGCAC
ACATTCCACATCCACCGGTAGGCGCCAACCGGCTCCGTTCTTTGGTGGCCCCTTCGCGCCACCTTCTACT
CCTCCCCTAGTCAGGAAGTTCCCCCCCGCCCCGCAGCTCGCGTCGTGCAGGACGTGACAAATGGAAGTAG
CACGTCTCACTAGTCTCGTGCAGATGGACAGCACCGCTGAGCAATGGAAGCGGGTAGGCCTTTGGGGCAG
CGGCCAATAGCAGCTTTGCTCCTTCGCTTTCTGGGCTCAGAGGCTGGGAAGGGGTGGGTCCGGGGGCGGG
CTCAGGGGCGGGCTCAGGGGCGGGGCGGGCGCCCGAAGGTCCTCCGGAGGCCCGGCATTCTGCACGCTTC
AAAAGCGCACGTCTGCCGCGCTGTTCTCCTCTTCCTCATCTCCGGGCCTTTCGACCTGCAGCCCAAGCTT
ACCATGACCGAGTACAAGCCCACGGTGCGCCTCGCCACCCGCGACGACGTCCCCAGGGCCGTACGCACCC
TCGCCGCCGCGTTCGCCGACTACCCCGCCACGCGCCACACCGTCGATCCGGACCGCCACATCGAGCGGGT
CACCGAGCTGCAAGAACTCTTCCTCACGCGCGTCGGGCTCGACATCGGCAAGGTGTGGGTCGCGGACGAC
GGCGCCGCGGTGGCGGTCTGGACCACGCCGGAGAGCGTCGAAGCGGGGGCGGTGTTCGCCGAGATCGGCC
CGCGCATGGCCGAGTTGAGCGGTTCCCGGCTGGCCGCGCAGCAACAGATGGAAGGCCTCCTGGCGCCGCA
CCGGCCCAAGGAGCCCGCGTGGTTCCTGGCCACCGTCGGCGTCTCGCCCGACCACCAGGGCAAGGGTCTG
GGCAGCGCCGTCGTGCTCCCCGGAGTGGAGGCGGCCGAGCGCGCCGGGGTGCCCGCCTTCCTGGAGACCT
CCGCGCCCCGCAACCTCCCCTTCTACGAGCGGCTCGGCTTCACCGTCACCGCCGACGTCGAGGTGCCCGA
AGGACCGCGCACCTGGTGCATGACCCGCAAGCCCGGTGCCTGACGCCCGCCCCACGACCCGCAGCGCCCG
ACCGAAAGGAGCGCACGACCCCATGCATCTCGAGGGCCCGGTACCTTTAAGACCAATGACTTACAAGGCA
GCTGTAGATCTTAGCCACTTTTTAAAAGAAAAGGGGGGACTGGAAGGGCTAGCTCACTCCCAACGAAGAC
AAGATCTGCTTTTTGCTTGTACTGGGTCTCTCTGGTTAGACCAGATCTGAGCCTGGGAGCTCTCTGGCTA
ACTAGGGAACCCACTGCTTAAGCCTCAATAAAGCTTGCCTTGAGTGCTTCAAGTAGTGTGTGCCCGTCTG
TTGTGTGACTCTGGTAACTAGAGATCCCTCAGACCCTTTTAGTCAGTGTGGAAAATCTCTAGCAGTAGTA
GTTCATGTCATCTTATTATTCAGTATTTATAACTTGCAAAGAAATGAATATCAGAGAGTGAGAGGAACTT
GTTTATTGCAGCTTATAATGGTTACAAATAAAGCAATAGCATCACAAATTTCACAAATAAAGCATTTTTT
TCACTGCATTCTAGTTGTGGTTTGTCCAAACTCATCAATGTATCTTATCATGTCTGGCTCTAGCTATCCC
GCCCCTAACTCCGCCCATCCCGCCCCTAACTCCGCCCAGTTCCGCCCATTCTCCGCCCCATGGCTGACTA
ATTTTTTTTATTTATGCAGAGGCCGAGGCCGCCTCGGCCTCTGAGCTATTCCAGAAGTAGTGAGGAGGCT
TTTTTGGAGGCCTAGGGACGTACCCAATTCGCCCTATAGTGAGTCGTATTACGCGCGCTCACTGGCCGTC
GTTTTACAACGTCGTGACTGGGAAAACCCTGGCGTTACCCAACTTAATCGCCTTGCAGCACATCCCCCTT
TCGCCAGCTGGCGTAATAGCGAAGAGGCCCGCACCGATCGCCCTTCCCAACAGTTGCGCAGCCTGAATGG
CGAATGGG
[124 nt withheld, positions 11349-11472]
C
[91 nt withheld, positions 11474-11564]
A
[49 nt withheld, positions 11566-11614]
CCTTTGACGTTGGAGTCCACGTTCTTT
[37 nt withheld, positions 11642-11678]
ACCCTATCTCGGTCTATTCTTTTGATTTATAAGGGATTTTGCCGATTTCGGCCTATTGGTTAAAAAATGA
GCTGATTTAACAAAAATTTAACGCGAATTTTAACAAAATATTAACGCTTACAATTT
Features (pLannotate 1.2.2; 31 found; start..end, strand, type, name):
     26..130     +  promoter       AmpR promoter: bla
    131..991     +  CDS            AmpR: β-lactamase; bla; confers resistance to ampicillin, carbenicillin, and related antibiotics
   1162..1750    +  rep_origin     ori: high-copy-number ColE1/pMB1/pBR322/pUC origin of replication
   1933..2025    +  CDS            lacI (fragment): lac repressor; lacI; The lac repressor binds to the lac operator to inhibit transcription in E. coli. This inhibition can be relieved by adding lactose or isopropyl-β-D-thiogalactopyranoside (IPTG).
   2038..2059    +  protein_bind   CAP binding site: CAP binding activates transcription in the presence of cAMP. E. coli catabolite activator protein
   2074..2104    +  promoter       lac promoter: promoter for the E. coli lac operon
   2108..2130    +  protein_bind   lac operator (fragment): The lac repressor binds to the lac operator to inhibit transcription in E. coli. This inhibition can be relieved by adding lactose or isopropyl-β-D-thiogalactopyranoside (IPTG). lac repressor encoded by lacI
   2173..2191    +  promoter       T3 promoter: promoter for bacteriophage T3 RNA polymerase
   2219..2445    +  promoter       RSV promoter: Rous sarcoma virus enhancer/promoter
   2446..2626    +  LTR            5' LTR (truncated): truncated 5' long terminal repeat (LTR) from HIV-1
   2673..2798    +  misc_feature   HIV-1 Ψ: packaging signal of human immunodeficiency virus type 1
   2782..3145    +  CDS            HIV-1 gag (fragment): gag protein from human immunodeficiency virus 1; gag
   3291..3524    +  misc_feature   RRE: The Rev response element (RRE) of HIV-1 allows for Rev-dependent mRNA export from the nucleus to the cytoplasm.
   3901..4001    +  CDS            Rev (fragment): human immunodeficiency virus 1 (HIV-1) Rev protein; rev; enhances nuclear export of unspliced and incompletely spliced viral mRNAs
   4020..4136    +  misc_feature   cPPT/CTS: central polypurine tract and central termination sequence of HIV-1
   4168..4188    +  protein_bind   attB4: mutant version of attB; core recombination site for the Gateway® BP reaction BP Clonase™
   4188..5399    +  promoter       UbC promoter: human ubiquitin C promoter
   5400..5424    +  protein_bind   attB1: mutant version of attB; recombination site for the Gateway® BP reaction BP Clonase™
   5433..7778    +  CDS            CDK11B: CD11B_HUMAN - Also known as CDC2L1, CDK11, PITSLREA, PK58. Experimental evidence at protein level: Swiss-Prot protein existence level 1. Plays multiple roles in cell cycle progression, cytokinesis and apoptosis. Involved in pre-mRNA splicing in a kinase activity- dependent manner. Isoform 7 may act as a negative regulator of normal cell cycle progression. From Homo sapiens (Human).
   7786..7806    -  protein_bind   attB2: mutant version of attB; core recombination site for the Gateway® BP reaction BP Clonase™
   7857..8627    +  CDS            miniTurbo: N-terminally truncated mutant of the E. coli biotin ligase BioID engineered for improved catalytic efficiency (Branon et al., 2018)
   8682..9270    +  misc_feature   WPRE: woodchuck hepatitis virus posttranscriptional regulatory element
   9284..9783    +  promoter       PGK promoter: mouse phosphoglycerate kinase 1 promoter
   9804..10403   +  CDS            PuroR: puromycin N-acetyltransferase; pac from Streptomyces alboniger; confers resistance to puromycin
  10471..10608   +  CDS            nef (fragment): NEF_HV1LA - Experimental evidence at protein level: Swiss-Prot protein existence level 1. Extracellular Nef protein targets CD4(+) T-lymphocytes for apoptosis by interacting with CXCR4 surface receptors. From Human immunodeficiency virus type 1 group M subtype B (isolate Lai) (HIV-1).
  10594..10774   +  LTR            5' LTR (truncated): truncated 5' long terminal repeat (LTR) from HIV-1
  10846..10967   +  polyA_signal   SV40 poly(A) signal: SV40 polyadenylation signal
  11007..11142   +  rep_origin     SV40 ori: SV40 origin of replication
  11163..11181   -  promoter       T7 promoter: promoter for bacteriophage T7 RNA polymerase
  11189..11344   +  CDS            lacZα (fragment): LacZα fragment of β-galactosidase; lacZ fragment
  11349..11777   +  rep_origin     f1 ori (sequence partly withheld): f1 bacteriophage origin of replication; arrow indicates direction of (+) strand synthesis
