[The description below was written by a language model from this plasmid's Addgene catalogue record and pLannotate feature annotations shown in this document.]
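Description:
p667-UBC-CDK11B-V5-miniTurbo_IDG-K is a lentiviral mammalian expression clone built on the pDest667 Gateway destination backbone, carrying human CDK11B fused at its C terminus to V5-miniTurbo. In bacteria it is maintained through a ColE1/pUC-type origin and an ampicillin resistance gene (bla). The catalogue lists it as low copy even though the annotated origin is of the high-copy class. An f1 origin and remnants of a lac/lacZα cloning region are also present. The viral portion has a third-generation-style layout. An RSV promoter drives a truncated HIV-1 5' LTR, followed by the Ψ packaging signal, a gag fragment, the Rev response element and the cPPT/CTS. A second truncated LTR at the 3' end is followed by an SV40 polyadenylation signal and SV40 origin.

Between the LTRs, attB4, attB1 and attB2 sites mark the junctions of a multisite Gateway assembly that joined the human ubiquitin C promoter, the CDK11B open reading frame and the tag module. The feature table annotates miniTurbo downstream of attB2 but does not separately call the V5 epitope, which the catalogue describes as part of the tag. miniTurbo is an engineered, truncated E. coli biotin ligase that biotinylates nearby proteins. A WPRE follows the fusion to enhance transcript expression, and a separate mouse PGK promoter drives puromycin N-acetyltransferase for selecting transduced cells.

The plasmid was produced within the Illuminating the Druggable Genome programme's effort on understudied kinases. It is intended for stable expression of the tagged kinase to map its protein-proximity network by proximity-dependent biotinylation proteomics. According to the depositor, the plasmids were checked by restriction digestion and partial sequencing.
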