Addgene plasmid #189914: p667-UBC-CDK11B-V5-miniTurbo_IDG-K
Purpose: Gateway destination clone of CDK11B (human) tagged with C-terminal V5-miniTurbo for generating protein-proximity networks using proximity-dependent biotinylation proteomics
Depositing lab: Ben Major. Depositing organization: Washington University in Saint Louis.
Backbone
  Vector backbone: pDest667
  Backbone manufacturer: PEL
  Backbone size w/o insert (bp): 9014
  Vector type: Mammalian Expression, Lentiviral ; Gateway Destination
  Selectable markers: Puromycin
Growth in bacteria
  Bacterial resistance: Ampicillin, 100 μg/mL
  Growth temperature: 30°C
  Growth strain: Stbl3
  Copy number: Low Copy
Gene/Insert
  Gene/Insert name: CDK11B (alt names: CDK11B-V5-miniTurbo; V5-miniTurbo)
  Species: H. sapiens (human)
  Entrez Gene: CDK11B (a.k.a. CDC2L1, CDK11, CDK11-p110, CDK11-p46, CDK11-p58, CLK-1, PITSLREA, PK58, p58, p58CDC2L1, p58CLK-1)
  Promoter: Ubiquitin
  Tag / fusion protein: V5-miniTurbo (C terminal on insert)
  Cloning method: Gateway Cloning
  Sequencing primers: 5′ TGAAGCTCCGGTTTTGAACT; 3′ CATTTCCTCCCTCTGCTTCC
Terms and licenses: Academic/Nonprofit Terms; Industry Terms: Not Available to Industry
Depositor comments: These plasmids were generated as part of the Illuminating the Druggable Genome (IDG) program sponsored by the NIH Common Fund. The goal of this program is to identify, gather, and distribute information and resources for proteins that currently are not well-studied yet belong to commonly drug-targeted protein families: protein kinases, non-olfactory G-protein coupled receptors (GPCRs), and ion channels. The IDG program is designed to develop fundamental research tools for understudied proteins, elucidate their function, and disseminate the IDG-related resources and data to the greater scientific community. These lentiviral gateway destination plasmids were generated, as part of the Kinase-Data and Resource Generating Center (DRGC), using the single fragment or multisite gateway cloning technology. They were used for generating proteomics-based protein-interaction and protein-proximity networks that can be accessed through the kinase-DRGC website https://darkkinome.org/. Each plasmid has either an N- or C-terminal fusion protein (Flag/ V5/V5-miniTurbo/V5-TurboID/miniTurbo-V5/TurboID-V5) tagged understudied kinase driven under either a CMV or Ubiquitin (UBC) promoter. All inserts in the pENTR plasmids used to generate the deposited destination plasmids were end-sequenced and insert size validated prior to multi-site gateway cloning. The combined insert size of the single fragment or three fragment destination plasmids were confirmed by restriction digestion (BsrGI, and EcoRV for pDest667; BsrGI, EcoRV, and BstZ17I for pDest663; and BsrGI for pHAGE) and all plasmids were partially sequenced to ensure in-frame ORFs and fusion tags.
How to cite: p667-UBC-CDK11B-V5-miniTurbo_IDG-K was a gift from Ben Major (Addgene plasmid # 189914 ; http://n2t.net/addgene:189914 ; RRID:Addgene_189914)
